>Addgene plasmid #119211 | PYL1_nPPVp | addgene full sequence | sequence record 232035 | Addgene NGS Result
GACGGATCGGGAGATCTCCCGATCCCCTATGGTGCACTCTCAGTACAATCTGCTCTGATGCCGCATAGTT
AAGCCAGTATCTGCTCCCTGCTTGTGTGTTGGAGGTCGCTGAGTAGTGCGCGAGCAAAATTTAAGCTACA
ACAAGGCAAGGCTTGACCGACAATTGCATGAAGAATCTGCTTAGGGTTAGGCGTTTTGCGCTGCTTCGCG
ATGTACGGGCCAGATATACGCGTTGACATTGATTATTGACTAGTTATTAATAGTAATCAATTACGGGGTC
ATTAGTTCATAGCCCATATATGGAGTTCCGCGTTACATAACTTACGGTAAATGGCCCGCCTGGCTGACCG
CCCAACGACCCCCGCCCATTGACGTCAATAATGACGTATGTTCCCATAGTAACGCCAATAGGGACTTTCC
ATTGACGTCAATGGGTGGAGTATTTACGGTAAACTGCCCACTTGGCAGTACATCAAGTGTATCATATGCC
AAGTACGCCCCCTATTGACGTCAATGACGGTAAATGGCCCGCCTGGCATTATGCCCAGTACATGACCTTA
TGGGACTTTCCTACTTGGCAGTACATCTACGTATTAGTCATCGCTATTACCATGGTGATGCGGTTTTGGC
AGTACATCAATGGGCGTGGATAGCGGTTTGACTCACGGGGATTTCCAAGTCTCCACCCCATTGACGTCAA
TGGGAGTTTGTTTTGGCACCAAAATCAACGGGACTTTCCAAAATGTCGTAACAACTCCGCCCCATTGACG
CAAATGGGCGGTAGGCGTGTACGGTGGGAGGTCTATATAAGCAGAGCTCTCTGGCTAACTAGAGAACCCA
CTGCTTACTGGCTTATCGAAATTAATACGACTCACTATAGGGAGACCCAAGCTTGGTACCGAGCTCGGAT
CCACTAGTAACGGCCGCCAGTGTGCTGGAATTCGCCACCATGGACACCTACAGGTACATCGGTGGGGGCG
CGCCAACTCAAGACGAGTTCACCCAACTCTCCCAATCAATCGCCGAGTTCCACACGTACCAACTCGGTAA
CGGCCGTTGCTCATCTCTCCTAGCTCAGCGAATCCACGCGCCGCCGGAAACAGTATGGTCCGTGGTGAGA
CGTTTCGATAGGCCACAGATTTACAAACACTTCATCAAAAGCTGTAACGTGAGTGAAGATTTCGAGATGC
GAGTGGGATGCACGCGCGACGTGAACGTGATAAGTGGATTACCGGCGAATACGTCTCGAGAGAGATTAGA
TCTGTTGGACGATGATCGGAGAGTGACTGGGTTTAGTATAACCGGTGGTGAACATAGGCTGAGGAATTAT
AAATCGGTTACGACGGTTCATAGATTTGAGAAAGAAGAAGAAGAAGAAAGGATCTGGACCGTTGTTTTGG
AATCTTATGTTGTTGATGTACCGGAAGGTAATTCGGAGGAAGATACGAGATTGTTTGCTGATACGGTTAT
TAGATTGAATCTTCAGAAACTTGCTTCGATCACTGAAGCTATGAACGGATCCGGAAGTAGCAAGAGCCTG
TTCCGCGGCCTGCGCGACTACAACCCCATCGCCAGCAGCATCTGCCAGCTGAACAACAGCAGCGGCGCCC
GCCAGAGCGAGATGTTCGGCCTGGGCTTCGGCGGCCTGATCGTGACCAACCAGCACCTGTTCAAGCGCAA
CGACGGCGAGCTGACCATCCGCAGCCACCACGGCGAGTTCGTGGTGAAGGACACCAAGACCCTGAAGCTG
CTGCCCTGCAAGGGCCGCGACATCGTGATCATCCGCCTGCCCAAGGACTTCCCCCCCTTCCCCAAGCGCC
TGCAATTCCGCACCCCCACCACCGAGGACCGCGTGTGCCTGATCGGCAGCAACTTCCAGACCTAAACTAG
TGCGGCCGCCTGCAGCTCGAGCATGCATCTAGAGGGCCCTATTCTATAGTGTCACCTAAATGCTAGAGCT
CGCTGATCAGCCTCGACTGTGCCTTCTAGTTGCCAGCCATCTGTTGTTTGCCCCTCCCCCGTGCCTTCCT
TGACCCTGGAAGGTGCCACTCCCACTGTCCTTTCCTAATAAAATGAGGAAATTGCATCGCATTGTCTGAG
TAGGTGTCATTCTATTCTGGGGGGTGGGGTGGGGCAGGACAGCAAGGGGGAGGATTGGGAAGACAATAGC
AGGCATGCTGGGGATGCGGTGGGCTCTATGGCTTCTGAGGCGGAAAGAACCAGCTGGGGCTCTAGGGGGT
ATCCCC
[124 nt withheld, positions 2247-2370]
C
[91 nt withheld, positions 2372-2462]
A
[49 nt withheld, positions 2464-2512]
CCTTTGACGTTGGAGTCCACGTTCTTT
[37 nt withheld, positions 2540-2576]
ACCCTATCTCGGTCTATTCTTTTGATTTATAAGGGATTTTGCCGATTTCGGCCTATTGGTTAAAAAATGA
GCTGATTTAACAAAAATTTAACGCGAATTAATTCTGTGGAATGTGTGTCAGTTAGGGTGTGGAAAGTCCC
CAGGCTCCCCAGCAGGCAGAAGTATGCAAAGCATGCATCTCAATTAGTCAGCAACCAGGTGTGGAAAGTC
CCCAGGCTCCCCAGCAGGCAGAAGTATGCAAAGCATGCATCTCAATTAGTCAGCAACCATAGTCCCGCCC
CTAACTCCGCCCATCCCGCCCCTAACTCCGCCCAGTTCCGCCCATTCTCCGCCCCATGGCTGACTAATTT
TTTTTATTTATGCAGAGGCCGAGGCCGCCTCTGCCTCTGAGCTATTCCAGAAGTAGTGAGGAGGCTTTTT
TGGAGGCCTAGGCTTTTGCAAAAAGCTCCCGGGAGCTTGTATATCCATTTTCGGATCTGATCAAGAGACA
GGATGAGGATCGTTTCGCATGATTGAACAAGATGGATTGCACGCAGGTTCTCCGGCCGCTTGGGTGGAGA
GGCTATTCGGCTATGACTGGGCACAACAGACAATCGGCTGCTCTGATGCCGCCGTGTTCCGGCTGTCAGC
GCAGGGGCGCCCGGTTCTTTTTGTCAAGACCGACCTGTCCGGTGCCCTGAATGAACTGCAGGACGAGGCA
GCGCGGCTATCGTGGCTGGCCACGACGGGCGTTCCTTGCGCAGCTGTGCTCGACGTTGTCACTGAAGCGG
GAAGGGACTGGCTGCTATTGGGCGAAGTGCCGGGGCAGGATCTCCTGTCATCTCACCTTGCTCCTGCCGA
GAAAGTATCCATCATGGCTGATGCAATGCGGCGGCTGCATACGCTTGATCCGGCTACCTGCCCATTCGAC
CACCAAGCGAAACATCGCATCGAGCGAGCACGTACTCGGATGGAAGCCGGTCTTGTCGATCAGGATGATC
TGGACGAAGAGCATCAGGGGCTCGCGCCAGCCGAACTGTTCGCCAGGCTCAAGGCGCGCATGCCCGACGG
CGAGGATCTCGTCGTGACCCATGGCGATGCCTGCTTGCCGAATATCATGGTGGAAAATGGCCGCTTTTCT
GGATTCATCGACTGTGGCCGGCTGGGTGTGGCGGACCGCTATCAGGACATAGCGTTGGCTACCCGTGATA
TTGCTGAAGAGCTTGGCGGCGAATGGGCTGACCGCTTCCTCGTGCTTTACGGTATCGCCGCTCCCGATTC
GCAGCGCATCGCCTTCTATCGCCTTCTTGACGAGTTCTTCTGAGCGGGACTCTGGGGTTCGAAATGACCG
ACCAAGCGACGCCCAACCTGCCATCACGAGATTTCGATTCCACCGCCGCCTTCTATGAAAGGTTGGGCTT
CGGAATCGTTTTCCGGGACGCCGGCTGGATGATCCTCCAGCGCGGGGATCTCATGCTGGAGTTCTTCGCC
CACCCCAACTTGTTTATTGCAGCTTATAATGGTTACAAATAAAGCAATAGCATCACAAATTTCACAAATA
AAGCATTTTTTTCACTGCATTCTAGTTGTGGTTTGTCCAAACTCATCAATGTATCTTATCATGTCTGTAT
ACCGTCGACCTCTAGCTAGAGCTTGGCGTAATCATGGTCATAGCTGTTTCCTGTGTGAAATTGTTATCCG
CTCACAATTCCACACAACATACGAGCCGGAAGCATAAAGTGTAAAGCCTGGGGTGCCTAATGAGTGAGCT
AACTCACATTAATTGCGTTGCGCTCACTGCCCGCTTTCCAGTCGGGAAACCTGTCGTGCCAGCTGCATTA
ATGAATCGGCCAACGCGCGGGGAGAGGCGGTTTGCGTATTGGGCGCTCTTCCGCTTCCTCGCTCACTGAC
TCGCTGCGCTCGGTCGTTCGGCTGCGGCGAGCGGTATCAGCTCACTCAAAGGCGGTAATACGGTTATCCA
CAGAATCAGGGGATAACGCAGGAAAGAACATGTGAGCAAAAGGCCAGCAAAAGGCCAGGAACCGTAAAAA
GGCCGCGTTGCTGGCGTTTTTCCATAGGCTCCGCCCCCCTGACGAGCATCACAAAAATCGACGCTCAAGT
CAGAGGTGGCGAAACCCGACAGGACTATAAAGATACCAGGCGTTTCCCCCTGGAAGCTCCCTCGTGCGCT
CTCCTGTTCCGACCCTGCCGCTTACCGGATACCTGTCCGCCTTTCTCCCTTCGGGAAGCGTGGCGCTTTC
TCATAGCTCACGCTGTAGGTATCTCAGTTCGGTGTAGGTCGTTCGCTCCAAGCTGGGCTGTGTGCACGAA
CCCCCCGTTCAGCCCGACCGCTGCGCCTTATCCGGTAACTATCGTCTTGAGTCCAACCCGGTAAGACACG
ACTTATCGCCACTGGCAGCAGCCACTGGTAACAGGATTAGCAGAGCGAGGTATGTAGGCGGTGCTACAGA
GTTCTTGAAGTGGTGGCCTAACTACGGCTACACTAGAAGAACAGTATTTGGTATCTGCGCTCTGCTGAAG
CCAGTTACCTTCGGAAAAAGAGTTGGTAGCTCTTGATCCGGCAAACAAACCACCGCTGGTAGCGGTGGTT
TTTTTGTTTGCAAGCAGCAGATTACGCGCAGAAAAAAAGGATCTCAAGAAGATCCTTTGATCTTTTCTAC
GGGGTCTGACGCTCAGTGGAACGAAAACTCACGTTAAGGGATTTTGGTCATGAGATTATCAAAAAGGATC
TTCACCTAGATCCTTTTAAATTAAAAATGAAGTTTTAAATCAATCTAAAGTATATATGAGTAAACTTGGT
CTGACAGTTACCAATGCTTAATCAGTGAGGCACCTATCTCAGCGATCTGTCTATTTCGTTCATCCATAGT
TGCCTGACTCCCCGTCGTGTAGATAACTACGATACGGGAGGGCTTACCATCTGGCCCCAGTGCTGCAATG
ATACCGCGAGACCCACGCTCACCGGCTCCAGATTTATCAGCAATAAACCAGCCAGCCGGAAGGGCCGAGC
GCAGAAGTGGTCCTGCAACTTTATCCGCCTCCATCCAGTCTATTAATTGTTGCCGGGAAGCTAGAGTAAG
TAGTTCGCCAGTTAATAGTTTGCGCAACGTTGTTGCCATTGCTACAGGCATCGTGGTGTCACGCTCGTCG
TTTGGTATGGCTTCATTCAGCTCCGGTTCCCAACGATCAAGGCGAGTTACATGATCCCCCATGTTGTGCA
AAAAAGCGGTTAGCTCCTTCGGTCCTCCGATCGTTGTCAGAAGTAAGTTGGCCGCAGTGTTATCACTCAT
GGTTATGGCAGCACTGCATAATTCTCTTACTGTCATGCCATCCGTAAGATGCTTTTCTGTGACTGGTGAG
TACTCAACCAAGTCATTCTGAGAATAGTGTATGCGGCGACCGAGTTGCTCTTGCCCGGCGTCAATACGGG
ATAATACCGCGCCACATAGCAGAACTTTAAAAGTGCTCATCATTGGAAAACGTTCTTCGGGGCGAAAACT
CTCAAGGATCTTACCGCTGTTGAGATCCAGTTCGATGTAACCCACTCGTGCACCCAACTGATCTTCAGCA
TCTTTTACTTTCACCAGCGTTTCTGGGTGAGCAAAAACAGGAAGGCAAAATGCCGCAAAAAAGGGAATAA
GGGCGACACGGAAATGTTGAATACTCATACTCTTCCTTTTTCAATATTATTGAAGCATTTATCAGGGTTA
TTGTCTCATGAGCGGATACATATTTGAATGTATTTAGAAAAATAAACAAATAGGGGTTCCGCGCACATTT
CCCCGAAAAGTGCCACCTGACGTC
Features (pLannotate 1.2.2; 22 found; start..end, strand, type, name):
     28..80      -  misc_feature   bom (fragment): basis of mobility region from pBR322
    235..614     +  enhancer       CMV enhancer: human cytomegalovirus immediate early enhancer
    615..818     +  promoter       CMV promoter: human cytomegalovirus (CMV) immediate early promoter
    814..847     +  LTR            5' LTR (truncated) (fragment): truncated 5' long terminal repeat (LTR) from HIV-1
    863..881     +  promoter       T7 promoter: promoter for bacteriophage T7 RNA polymerase
    986..1516    +  CDS            PYL1 (fragment): PYL1_ARATH - Also known as RCAR12. Experimental evidence at protein level: Swiss-Prot protein existence level 1. Receptor for abscisic acid (ABA) required for ABA-mediated responses such as stomatal closure and germination inhibition. Inhibits the activity of group-A protein phosphatases type 2C (PP2Cs) when activated by ABA (PubMed:19407143, PubMed:19855379, PubMed:19893533, PubMed:19898420, PubMed:23844015, PubMed:21658606). Can be activated by both (-)-ABA and (+)-ABA (PubMed:23844015). From Arabidopsis thaliana (Mouse-ear cress).
   1529..1915    +  CDS            POLG_PPVD (fragment): Experimental evidence at protein level: Swiss-Prot protein existence level 1. [Nuclear inclusion protein A]: has RNA-binding and proteolytic activities. From Plum pox potyvirus (strain D) (PPV).
   1933..1951    -  promoter       SP6 promoter: promoter for bacteriophage SP6 RNA polymerase
   1977..2201    +  polyA_signal   bGH poly(A) signal: bovine growth hormone polyadenylation signal
   2205..2226    +  promoter       SV40 promoter (fragment): SV40 enhancer and early promoter
   2247..2675    +  rep_origin     f1 ori (sequence partly withheld): f1 bacteriophage origin of replication; arrow indicates direction of (+) strand synthesis
   2689..3018    +  promoter       SV40 promoter: SV40 enhancer and early promoter
   3085..3876    +  CDS            neo: KKA2_KLEPN - Also known as kan, nptII. Experimental evidence at protein level: Swiss-Prot protein existence level 1. Resistance to kanamycin, neomycin, paromomycin, ribostamycin, butirosin and gentamicin B. From Klebsiella pneumoniae.
   3900..4058    +  CDS            ble (fragment): BLE_KLEPN - Experimental evidence at protein level: Swiss-Prot protein existence level 1. Binding protein with a strong affinity to the bleomycin family of antibiotics. Binds to CL990; an antimitotic-antibiotic compound. From Klebsiella pneumoniae.
   4053..4174    +  polyA_signal   SV40 poly(A) signal: SV40 polyadenylation signal
   4247..4263    -  protein_bind   lac operator: The lac repressor binds to the lac operator to inhibit transcription in E. coli. This inhibition can be relieved by adding lactose or isopropyl-β-D-thiogalactopyranoside (IPTG). lac repressor encoded by lacI
   4271..4301    -  promoter       lac promoter: promoter for the E. coli lac operon
   4316..4337    -  protein_bind   CAP binding site: CAP binding activates transcription in the presence of cAMP. E. coli catabolite activator protein
   4350..4442    -  CDS            lacI (fragment): lac repressor; lacI; The lac repressor binds to the lac operator to inhibit transcription in E. coli. This inhibition can be relieved by adding lactose or isopropyl-β-D-thiogalactopyranoside (IPTG).
   4625..5213    -  rep_origin     ori: high-copy-number ColE1/pMB1/pBR322/pUC origin of replication
   5384..6244    -  CDS            AmpR: β-lactamase; bla; confers resistance to ampicillin, carbenicillin, and related antibiotics
   6245..6349    -  promoter       AmpR promoter: bla
