[The description below was written by a language model from this plasmid's Addgene catalogue record and pLannotate feature annotations shown in this document.]
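Description:
PYL1_nPPVp is a mammalian expression plasmid built on the pcDNA3 backbone, about 6.4 kb in total. It is propagated in E. coli through a high-copy ColE1/pUC-type origin with ampicillin selection from the β-lactamase gene, and it also carries an f1 phage origin. For mammalian cells, the backbone provides a neomycin phosphotransferase cassette driven by the SV40 enhancer/early promoter and closed by an SV40 polyadenylation signal, which permits G418 selection of stable transfectants. Small annotated fragments such as bom, lac promoter/operator, lacI, ble and a short HIV-1 LTR match appear to be backbone remnants or incidental homologies rather than functional parts.

The payload is a fusion open reading frame cloned between EcoRI and XhoI, transcribed from the human CMV immediate-early enhancer and promoter and terminated by the bovine growth hormone polyadenylation signal. Flanking T7 and SP6 promoters are standard pcDNA3 features. The fusion consists of a fragment of Arabidopsis thaliana PYL1, an abscisic acid receptor, followed by the N-terminal portion of the plum pox virus NIa protease (PPVp). The catalogue lists an N-terminal AU1 epitope tag, although this tag is not separately annotated in the feature table.

The construct supplies one half of a split protease. PYL1 binds type 2C protein phosphatases when abscisic acid is present, so the intended use is presumably chemically induced reconstitution of PPVp activity with a complementary C-terminal fragment fused to a PYL1 partner. That partner construct is not described in this record. The associated work concerns fast proteolysis-based signaling and logic circuits in mammalian cells.
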