Addgene plasmid #119211: PYL1_nPPVp
Purpose: Expresses N-terminus of plum pox virus protease (PPVp) fused to PYL1-abscisic acid responsive protein domain
Depositing lab: Roman Jerala. Depositing organization: National Institute of Chemistry. Publication: Design of fast proteolysis-based signaling and logic circuits in mammalian cells. Fink T, Lonzaric J, Praznik A, Plaper T, Merljak E, Leben K, Jerala N, Lebar T, Strmsek Z, Lapenta F, Bencina M, Jerala R. Nat Chem Biol. 2019 Feb;15(2):115-122. doi: 10.1038/s41589-018-0181-6. Epub 2018 Dec 10. PubMed 30531965.
Backbone
  Vector backbone: pcDNA3
  Backbone size w/o insert (bp): 5446
  Total vector size (bp): 6381
  Vector type: Mammalian Expression
Growth in bacteria
  Bacterial resistance: Ampicillin, 100 μg/mL
  Growth temperature: 37°C
  Growth strain: DH5alpha
  Copy number: High Copy
Gene/Insert
  Gene/Insert name: split nPPVp in fusion with PYL1 (alt name: PYL1_nPPVp)
  Promoter: CMV
  Tag / fusion protein: AU1 tag (N terminal on insert)
  Cloning method: Restriction Enzyme; 5′ cloning site EcoRI (unknown if destroyed); 3′ cloning site XhoI (unknown if destroyed)
  Sequencing primers: 5′ CGCAAATGGGCGGTAGGCGTG; 3′ TAGAAGGCACAGTCGAGG
Terms and licenses: Academic/Nonprofit Terms; Industry Terms: Not Available to Industry
How to cite: PYL1_nPPVp was a gift from Roman Jerala (Addgene plasmid # 119211 ; http://n2t.net/addgene:119211 ; RRID:Addgene_119211)
